>Addgene plasmid #186808 | ALIX-His(1-868, P801G) | addgene full sequence | sequence record 374494 | Addgene NGS Result
TACTCTAGCTTCCCGGCAACAATTAATAGACTGGATGGAGGCGGATAAAGTTGCAGGACCACTTCTGCGC
TCGGCCCTTCCGGCTGGCTGGTTTATTGCTGATAAATCTGGAGCCGGTGAGCGTGGGTCTCGCGGTATCA
TTGCAGCACTGGGGCCAGATGGTAAGCCCTCCCGTATCGTAGTTATCTACACGACGGGGAGTCAGGCAAC
TATGGATGAACGAAATAGACAGATCGCTGAGATAGGTGCCTCACTGATTAAGCATTGGTAACTGTCAGAC
CAAGTTTACTCATATATACTTTAGATTGATTTAAAACTTCATTTTTAATTTAAAAGGATCTAGGTGAAGA
TCCTTTTTGATAATCTCATGACCAAAATCCCTTAACGTGAGTTTTCGTTCCACTGAGCGTCAGACCCCGT
AGAAAAGATCAAAGGATCTTCTTGAGATCCTTTTTTTCTGCGCGTAATCTGCTGCTTGCAAACAAAAAAA
CCACCGCTACCAGCGGTGGTTTGTTTGCCGGATCAAGAGCTACCAACTCTTTTTCCGAAGGTAACTGGCT
TCAGCAGAGCGCAGATACCAAATACTGTCCTTCTAGTGTAGCCGTAGTTAGGCCACCACTTCAAGAACTC
TGTAGCACCGCCTACATACCTCGCTCTGCTAATCCTGTTACCAGTGGCTGCTGCCAGTGGCGATAAGTCG
TGTCTTACCGGGTTGGACTCAAGACGATAGTTACCGGATAAGGCGCAGCGGTCGGGCTGAACGGGGGGTT
CGTGCACACAGCCCAGCTTGGAGCGAACGACCTACACCGAACTGAGATACCTACAGCGTGAGCTATGAGA
AAGCGCCACGCTTCCCGAAGGGAGAAAGGCGGACAGGTATCCGGTAAGCGGCAGGGTCGGAACAGGAGAG
CGCACGAGGGAGCTTCCAGGGGGAAACGCCTGGTATCTTTATAGTCCTGTCGGGTTTCGCCACCTCTGAC
TTGAGCGTCGATTTTTGTGATGCTCGTCAGGGGGGCGGAGCCTATGGAAAAACGCCAGCAACGCGGCCTT
TTTACGGTTCCTGGCCTTTTGCTGGCCTTTTGCTCACATGTTCTTTCCTGCGTTATCCCCTGATTCTGTG
GATAACCGTATTACCGCCTTTGAGTGAGCTGATACCGCTCGCCGCAGCCGAACGACCGAGCGCAGCGAGT
CAGTGAGCGAGGAAGCGGAAGAGCGCCTGATGCGGTATTTTCTCCTTACGCATCTGTGCGGTATTTCACA
CCGCAATGGTGCACTCTCAGTACAATCTGCTCTGATGCCGCATAGTTAAGCCAGTATACACTCCGCTATC
GCTACGTGACTGGGTCATGGCTGCGCCCCGACACCCGCCAACACCCGCTGACGCGCCCTGACGGGCTTGT
CTGCTCCCGGCATCCGCTTACAGACAAGCTGTGACCGTCTCCGGGAGCTGCATGTGTCAGAGGTTTTCAC
CGTCATCACCGAAACGCGCGAGGCAGCTGCGGTAAAGCTCATCAGCGTGGTCGTGAAGCGATTCACAGAT
GTCTGCCTGTTCATCCGCGTCCAGCTCGTTGAGTTTCTCCAGAAGCGTTAATGTCTGGCTTCTGATAAAG
CGGGCCATGTTAAGGGCGGTTTTTTCCTGTTTGGTCACTGATGCCTCCGTGTAAGGGGGATTTCTGTTCA
TGGGGGTAATGATACCGATGAAACGAGAGAGGATGCTCACGATACGGGTTACTGATGATGAACATGCCCG
GTTACTGGAACGTTGTGAGGGTAAACAACTGGCGGTATGGATGCGGCGGGACCAGAGAAAAATCACTCAG
GGTCAATGCCAGCGCTTCGTTAATACAGATGTAGGTGTTCCACAGGGTAGCCAGCAGCATCCTGCGATGC
AGATCCGGAACATAATGGTGCAGGGCGCTGACTTCCGCGTTTCCAGACTTTACGAAACACGGAAACCGAA
GACCATTCATGTTGTTGCTCAGGTCGCAGACGTTTTGCAGCAGCAGTCGCTTCACGTTCGCTCGCGTATC
GGTGATTCATTCTGCTAACCAGTAAGGCAACCCCGCCAGCCTAGCCGGGTCCTCAACGACAGGAGCACGA
TCATGCGCACCCGTGGCCAGGACCCAACGCTGCCCGAGATGCGCCGCGTGCGGCTGCTGGAGATGGCGGA
CGCGATGGATATGTTCTGCCAAGGGTTGGTTTGCGCATTCACAGTTCTCCGCAAGAATTGATTGGCTCCA
ATTCTTGGAGTGGTGAATCCGTTAGCGAGGTGCCGCCGGCTTCCATTCAGGTCGAGGTGGCCCGGCTCCA
TGCACCGCGACGCAACGCGGGGAGGCAGACAAGGTATAGGGCGGCGCCTACAATCCATGCCAACCCGTTC
CATGTGCTCGCCGAGGCGGCATAAATCGCCGTGACGATCAGCGGTCCAATGATCGAAGTTAGGCTGGTAA
GAGCCGCGAGCGATCCTTGAAGCTGTCCCTGATGGTCGTCATCTACCTGCCTGGACAGCATGGCCTGCAA
CGCGGGCATCCCGATGCCGCCGGAAGCGAGAAGAATCATAATGGGGAAGGCCATCCAGCCTCGCGTCGCG
AACGCCAGCAAGACGTAGCCCAGCGCGTCGGCCGCCATGCCGGCGATAATGGCCTGCTTCTCGCCGAAAC
GTTTGGTGGCGGGACCAGTGACGAAGGCTTGAGCGAGGGCGTGCAAGATTCCGAATACCGCAAGCGACAG
GCCGATCATCGTCGCGCTCCAGCGAAAGCGGTCCTCGCCGAAAATGACCCAGAGCGCTGCCGGCACCTGT
CCTACGAGTTGCATGATAAAGAAGACAGTCATAAGTGCGGCGACGATAGTCATGCCCCGCGCCCACCGGA
AGGAGCTGACTGGGTTGAAGGCTCTCAAGGGCATCGGTCGAGATCCCGGTGCCTAATGAGTGAGCTAACT
TACATTAATTGCGTTGCGCTCACTGCCCGCTTTCCAGTCGGGAAACCTGTCGTGCCAGCTGCATTAATGA
ATCGGCCAACGCGCGGGGAGAGGCGGTTTGCGTATTGGGCGCCAGGGTGGTTTTTCTTTTCACCAGTGAG
ACGGGCAACAGCTGATTGCCCTTCACCGCCTGGCCCTGAGAGAGTTGCAGCAAGCGGTCCACGCTGGTTT
GCCCCAGCAGGCGAAAATCCTGTTTGATGGTGGTTAACGGCGGGATATAACATGAGCTGTCTTCGGTATC
GTCGTATCCCACTACCGAGATATCCGCACCAACGCGCAGCCCGGACTCGGTAATGGCGCGCATTGCGCCC
AGCGCCATCTGATCGTTGGCAACCAGCATCGCAGTGGGAACGATGCCCTCATTCAGCATTTGCATGGTTT
GTTGAAAACCGGACATGGCACTCCAGTCGCCTTCCCGTTCCGCTATCGGCTGAATTTGATTGCGAGTGAG
ATATTTATGCCAGCCAGCCAGACGCAGACGCGCCGAGACAGAACTTAATGGGCCCGCTAACAGCGCGATT
TGCTGGTGACCCAATGCGACCAGATGCTCCACGCCCAGTCGCGTACCGTCTTCATGGGAGAAAATAATAC
TGTTGATGGGTGTCTGGTCAGAGACATCAAGAAATAACGCCGGAACATTAGTGCAGGCAGCTTCCACAGC
AATGGCATCCTGGTCATCCAGCGGATAGTTAATGATCAGCCCACTGACGCGTTGCGCGAGAAGATTGTGC
ACCGCCGCTTTACAGGCTTCGACGCCGCTTCGTTCTACCATCGACACCACCACGCTGGCACCCAGTTGAT
CGGCGCGAGATTTAATCGCCGCGACAATTTGCGACGGCGCGTGCAGGGCCAGACTGGAGGTGGCAACGCC
AATCAGCAACGACTGTTTGCCCGCCAGTTGTTGTGCCACGCGGTTGGGAATGTAATTCAGCTCCGCCATC
GCCGCTTCCACTTTTTCCCGCGTTTTCGCAGAAACGTGGCTGGCCTGGTTCACCACGCGGGAAACGGTCT
GATAAGAGACACCGGCATACTCTGCGACATCGTATAACGTTACTGGTTTCACATTCACCACCCTGAATTG
ACTCTCTTCCGGGCGCTATCATGCCATACCGCGAAAGGTTTTGCGCCATTCGATGGTGTCCGGGATCTCG
ACGCTCTCCCTTATGCGACTCCTGCATTAGGAAGCAGCCCAGTAGTAGGTTGAGGCCGTTGAGCACCGCC
GCCGCAAGGAATGGTGCATGCAAGGAGATGGCGCCCAACAGTCCCCCGGCCACGGGGCCTGCCACCATAC
CCACGCCGAAACAAGCGCTCATGAGCCCGAAGTGGCGAGCCCGATCTTCCCCATCGGTGATGTCGGCGAT
ATAGGCGCCAGCAACCGCACCTGTGGCGCCGGTGATGCCGGCCACGATGCGTCCGGCGTAGAGGATCGAG
ATCTCGATCCCGCGAAATTAATACGACTCACTATAGGGGAATTGTGAGCGGATAACAATTCCCCTCTAGA
AATAATTTTGTTTAACTTTAAGAAGGAGATATACATATGGCGACCTTTATTAGCGTGCAGCTGAAAAAAA
CGAGCGAAGTGGATCTGGCGAAACCGCTGGTGAAATTTATTCAGCAGACCTATCCGAGCGGCGGCGAAGA
ACAAGCGCAGTATTGTCGCGCAGCTGAAGAGCTGAGCAAATTGCGCCGCGCCGCGGTTGGTCGCCCGCTG
GATAAACATGAAGGCGCGCTGGAAACCCTGCTGCGCTATTATGATCAGATTTGCAGCATTGAACCGAAAT
TTCCGTTTAGCGAAAATCAGATTTGCCTGACCTTTACCTGGAAAGATGCGTTTGATAAAGGCAGCCTGTT
TGGCGGCAGCGTGAAACTGGCTCTGGCTAGCCTGGGCTATGAAAAAAGCTGCGTGCTGTTTAACTGCGCG
GCCCTGGCGAGTCAGATTGCGGCGGAACAGAACCTGGATAACGATGAAGGCCTGAAAATTGCAGCGAAGC
ATTACCAATTTGCGAGCGGCGCGTTTCTGCATATTAAAGAAACCGTGCTGAGCGCGCTGAGCCGCGAACC
GACCGTGGATATTAGCCCGGATACCGTGGGCACCCTGAGCCTGATTATGCTGGCGCAAGCACAAGAAGTG
TTTTTTCTGAAAGCGACCCGCGATAAAATGAAAGATGCGATTATTGCGAAACTGGCGAACCAAGCGGCGG
ATTATTTTGGCGATGCGTTTAAACAGTGTCAGTATAAAGATACCCTGCCGAAAGAAGTGTTTCCGGTGCT
GGCGGCGAAACATTGTATAATGCAAGCGAACGCGGAATATCACCAAAGTATCTTGGCGAAGCAGCAGAAA
AAATTTGGCGAAGAAATTGCGCGCCTGCAGCATGCGGCGGAACTGATTAAAACCGTGGCGAGCCGCTATG
ATGAATATGTGAACGTGAAAGATTTTAGCGATAAAATTAACCGCGCGCTGGCGGCGGCGAAAAAAGATAA
CGATTTTATTTATCATGATCGCGTGCCGGATCTGAAAGACCTGGACCCGATTGGCAAAGCGACCCTGGTG
AAAAGCACCCCGGTGAACGTGCCGATTAGTCAGAAATTTACCGATCTGTTTGAAAAAATGGTGCCGGTGA
GCGTGCAGCAGAGCCTGGCGGCGTATAATCAGCGCAAAGCGGATCTGGTGAACCGCAGCATTGCGCAGAT
GCGCGAAGCGACCACCCTGGCGAACGGCGTGCTGGCGAGCCTGAACCTGCCGGCGGCGATTGAAGATGTG
AGCGGCGATACCGTGCCGCAATCTATCCTGACCAAAAGCCGCAGCGTGATTGAACAAGGCGGCATTCAGA
CCGTGGATCAGCTGATTAAAGAACTGCCGGAACTGCTGCAACGCAATCGCGAAATTCTGGATGAAAGCCT
GCGCCTGCTGGATGAAGAAGAAGCGACCGATAACGATCTGCGCGCGAAATTTAAAGAACGCTGGCAGCGC
ACCCCGAGCAACGAACTGTATAAACCGCTGCGCGCGGAAGGCACCAACTTTCGCACCGTGCTGGATAAAG
CGGTGCAAGCGGATGGCCAAGTGAAAGAATGCTATCAGAGCCATCGCGATACCATTGTGCTGCTGTGCAA
ACCGGAACCGGAACTGAACGCGGCGATTCCGAGCGCGAACCCGGCGAAAACCATGCAAGGCAGCGAAGTG
GTGAACGTGCTGAAAAGCCTGCTGAGCAACCTGGATGAAGTGAAAAAAGAACGCGAAGGCCTGGAAAACG
ATCTGAAAAGCGTGAACTTTGATATGACGAGCAAATTTCTGACCGCGCTGGCGCAAGATGGCGTGATTAA
CGAAGAAGCGCTGAGCGTGACCGAACTGGATCGCGTGTATGGCGGCCTGACCACCAAAGTGCAAGAAAGC
CTGAAAAAACAAGAAGGCCTGCTGAAAAACATTCAAGTGAGCCATCAAGAATTTAGCAAAATGAAACAGA
GCAACAACGAAGCGAACCTGCGCGAAGAAGTGCTGAAAAACCTGGCGACCGCGTATGATAACTTTGTGGA
ACTGGTGGCGAACCTGAAAGAAGGCACCAAATTTTATAACGAACTGACCGAAATTCTGGTGCGCTTTCAG
AACAAATGCAGCGATATTGTGTTTGCGCGCAAAACCGAACGCGACGAACTGCTGAAAGATCTGCAGCAGA
GCATTGCCCGCGAACCAAGCGCCCCAAGCATCCCGACGCCAGCCTATCAGAGTAGTCCGGCGGGTGGTCA
TGCGCCGACCCCACCAACGCCGGCCCCACGTACGATGCCGCCAACCAAACCGCAACCACCAGCGCGTCCG
CCACCACCAGTTCTCCCAGCCAATCGCGCCCCAAGTGCGACCGCGCCAAGCCCAGTTGGTGCGGGTACCG
CCGCGCCAGCGCCAAGTCAAACGCCGGGTAGTGCCCCACCACCACAAGCGCAAGGCGGCCCATATCCGAC
GTACCCGGGCTATCCGGGCTACTGCCAGATGCCAATGCCGATGGGTTACAACCCATACGCGTACGGCCAG
TATAACATGCCGTACCCACCGGTGTACCACCAGAGTCCGGGCCAAGCCCCATACCCGGGTCCACAGCAGC
CAAGCTACCCGTTCCCGCAGCCACCACAGCAAAGTTACTACCCGCAGCAACATCACCATCACCATCATTA
AGGATCCGGCTGCTAACAAAGCCCGAAAGGAAGCTGAGTTGGCTGCTGCCACCGCTGAGCAATAACTAGC
ATAACCCCTTGGGGCCTCTAAACGGGTCTTGAGGGGTTTTTTGCTGAAAGGAGGAACTATATCCGGATAT
CCCGCAAGAGGCCCGGCAGTACCGGCATAACCAAGCCTATGCCTACAGCATCCAGGGTGACGGTGCCGAG
GATGACGATGAGCGCATTGTTAGATTTCATACACGGTGCCTGACTGCGTTAGCAATTTAACTGTGATAAA
CTACCGCATTAAAGCTTATCGATGATAAGCTGTCAAACATGAGAATTCTTGAAGACGAAAGGGCCTCGTG
ATACGCCTATTTTTATAGGTTAATGTCATGATAATAATGGTTTCTTAGACGTCAGGTGGCACTTTTCGGG
GAAATGTGCGCGGAACCCCTATTTGTTTATTTTTCTAAATACATTCAAATATGTATCCGCTCATGAGACA
ATAACCCTGATAAATGCTTCAATAATATTGAAAAAGGAAGAGTATGAGTATTCAACATTTCCGTGTCGCC
CTTATTCCCTTTTTTGCGGCATTTTGCCTTCCTGTTTTTGCTCACCCAGAAACGCTGGTGAAAGTAAAAG
ATGCTGAAGATCAGTTGGGTGCACGAGTGGGTTACATCGAACTGGATCTCAACAGCGGTAAGATCCTTGA
GAGTTTTCGCCCCGAAGAACGTTTTCCAATGATGAGCACTTTTAAAGTTCTGCTATGTGGCGCGGTATTA
TCCCGTGTTGACGCCGGGCAAGAGCAACTCGGTCGCCGCATACACTATTCTCAGAATGACTTGGTTGAGT
ACTCACCAGTCACAGAAAAGCATCTTACGGATGGCATGACAGTAAGAGAATTATGCAGTGCTGCCATAAC
CATGAGTGATAACACTGCGGCCAACTTACTTCTGACAACGATCGGAGGACCGAAGGAGCTAACCGCTTTT
TTGCACAACATGGGGGATCATGTAACTCGCCTTGATCGTTGGGAACCGGAGCTGAATGAAGCCATACCAA
ACGACGAGCGTGACACCACGATGCCTGCAGCAATGGCAACAACGTTGCGCAAACTATTAACTGGCGAACT
ACT
Features (pLannotate 1.2.2; 20 found; start..end, strand, type, name):
    442..1030    +  rep_origin     ori: high-copy-number ColE1/pMB1/pBR322/pUC origin of replication
   1216..1355    -  misc_feature   bom: basis of mobility region from pBR322
   1457..1648    -  CDS            rop: Rop protein, which maintains plasmids at low copy number; rop
   1665..2045    +  CDS            YPB1_ECOLX: Protein predicted: Swiss-Prot protein existence level 4. From Escherichia coli.
   2287..2911    -  CDS            TcR (fragment): tetracycline efflux protein; tet; confers resistance to tetracycline
   2926..2947    -  protein_bind   CAP binding site: CAP binding activates transcription in the presence of cAMP. E. coli catabolite activator protein
   2960..4042    -  CDS            lacI: lac repressor; lacI; The lac repressor binds to the lac operator to inhibit transcription in E. coli. This inhibition can be relieved by adding lactose or isopropyl-β-D-thiogalactopyranoside (IPTG).
   4043..4120    -  promoter       lacI promoter: lacI
   4128..4407    -  CDS            TcR (fragment): tetracycline efflux protein; tet; confers resistance to tetracycline
   4429..4447    +  promoter       T7 promoter: promoter for bacteriophage T7 RNA polymerase
   4448..4472    +  protein_bind   lac operator: The lac repressor binds to the lac operator to inhibit transcription in E. coli. This inhibition can be relieved by adding lactose or isopropyl-β-D-thiogalactopyranoside (IPTG). lac repressor encoded by lacI
   4487..4509    +  RBS            RBS: efficient ribosome binding site from bacteriophage T7 gene 10 (Olins and Rangwala, 1989)
   4517..7117    +  CDS            PDCD6IP: PDC6I_HUMAN - Also known as AIP1, ALIX, KIAA1375. Experimental evidence at protein level: Swiss-Prot protein existence level 1. (Microbial infection) Involved in HIV-1 virus budding. Can replace TSG101 it its role of supporting HIV-1 release; this function requires the interaction with CHMP4B. The ESCRT machinery also functions in topologically equivalent membrane fission events, such as enveloped virus budding (HIV-1 and other lentiviruses). From Homo sapiens (Human).
   7121..7137    +  CDS            7xHis (fragment): 6xHis affinity tag
   7149..7198    +  CDS            SET1 (fragment): solubility-enhancement tag derived from T7 phage gene 10B
   7206..7253    +  terminator     T7 terminator: transcription terminator for bacteriophage T7 RNA polymerase
   7276..7380    -  CDS            TcR (fragment): tetracycline efflux protein; tet; confers resistance to tetracycline
   7428..7456    -  promoter       tet promoter: E. coli promoter for tetracycline efflux protein gene
   7569..7673    +  promoter       AmpR promoter: bla
   7674..271     +  CDS            AmpR (across the origin): β-lactamase; bla; confers resistance to ampicillin, carbenicillin, and related antibiotics
