[The description below was written by a language model from this plasmid's Addgene catalogue record and pLannotate feature annotations shown in this document.]
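Description:
ALIX-His(1-868, P801G) is a bacterial expression plasmid built on the pET-11a backbone, about 8.3 kb in total, carrying a codon-optimized coding sequence for full-length human ALIX (PDCD6IP, residues 1–868). It replicates in E. coli from a pBR322-type ColE1/pMB1 origin accompanied by the bom mobilisation region and the rop gene. Rop restrains copy number, consistent with the low-copy designation in the record. Selection is by ampicillin through the bla β-lactamase gene and its own promoter. The several short tetracycline-resistance fragments and the tet promoter in the annotation are non-functional remnants of the pBR322 ancestry of pET vectors.

The ALIX open reading frame sits downstream of a T7 promoter fused to a lac operator, followed by the phage T7 gene 10 ribosome binding site, and is closed by the T7 terminator. The plasmid-borne lacI gene supplies lac repressor, so transcription stays repressed until IPTG is added in a host that provides T7 RNA polymerase. The insert carries a proline-to-glycine substitution at position 801 and a C-terminal His6 tag for metal-affinity purification. The short fragment annotated as a T7 gene 10B-derived solubility tag lies after the His tag, just before the terminator. It is probably residual vector sequence rather than part of the expressed protein, though the record does not settle this.

ALIX is an ESCRT-associated protein involved in membrane fission events, including enveloped virus budding. The construct is intended for producing recombinant ALIX, and the associated publication concerns an avidity-based method for generating monoubiquitinated recombinant proteins. The record does not state the rationale for the P801G mutation.
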