Addgene plasmid #186808: ALIX-His(1-868, P801G)
Purpose: Codon-optimized bacterial expression plasmid. Expresses ALIX-His(1-868, P801G).
Depositing lab: Lalit Deshmukh. Depositing organization: University of California, San Diego (UCSD). Publication: Avidity-Based Method for the Efficient Generation of Monoubiquitinated Recombinant Proteins. Nelson SL, Li Y, Chen Y, Deshmukh L. J Am Chem Soc. 2023 Apr 3. doi: 10.1021/jacs.3c01943. PubMed 37010382.
Backbone
  Vector backbone: pET-11a
  Backbone size w/o insert (bp): 5641
  Total vector size (bp): 8266
  Vector type: Bacterial Expression
Growth in bacteria
  Bacterial resistance: Ampicillin, 100 μg/mL
  Growth temperature: 37°C
  Growth strain: DH5alpha
  Copy number: Low Copy
Gene/Insert
  Gene/Insert name: ALIX-His (1-868, P801G)
  Species: H. sapiens (human)
  Insert size (bp): 2625
  Mutation: Proline 801 to Glycine
  Entrez Gene: PDCD6IP (a.k.a. AIP1, ALIX, DRIP4, HP95, MCPH29)
  Tag / fusion protein: His6 (C terminal on insert)
  Cloning method: Unknown
  Sequencing primers: 5′ T7; 3′ T7 Terminator
Terms and licenses: Academic/Nonprofit Terms; Industry Terms: Not Available to Industry
Depositor comments: ALIX UniProt ID: Q8WUM4
How to cite: ALIX-His(1-868, P801G) was a gift from Lalit Deshmukh (Addgene plasmid # 186808 ; http://n2t.net/addgene:186808 ; RRID:Addgene_186808)
